Addgene plasmid #136054: PLKO.1-CAPRIN1-CDS
Purpose: CAPRIN1 shRNA (Targeting CDS) inserted into the PLKO.1 plasmid (CCTCAGCAGAACACTGGATTT)
Depositing lab: Anthony Leung. Depositing organization: Johns Hopkins School of Public Health. Publication: Structure-Mediated RNA Decay by UPF1 and G3BP1. Fischer JW, Busa VF, Shao Y, Leung AKL. Mol Cell. 2020 Apr 2;78(1):70-84.e6. doi: 10.1016/j.molcel.2020.01.021. Epub 2020 Feb 3. PubMed 32017897.
Backbone
  Vector backbone: PLKO.1-
  Vector type: Mammalian Expression, Lentiviral
  Selectable markers: Puromycin
Growth in bacteria
  Bacterial resistance: Ampicillin, 100 μg/mL
  Growth temperature: 30°C
  Growth strain: NEB Stable
  Copy number: Unknown
Gene/Insert
  Gene/Insert name: CAPRIN1
  gRNA/shRNA sequence: CCTCAGCAGAACACTGGATTT
  Species: H. sapiens (human)
  Entrez Gene: CAPRIN1 (a.k.a. GPIAP1, GPIP137, GRIP137, M11S1, RNG105, p137GPI)
Terms and licenses: Academic/Nonprofit Terms; Industry Terms: Not Available to Industry
How to cite: PLKO.1-CAPRIN1-CDS was a gift from Anthony Leung (Addgene plasmid # 136054 ; http://n2t.net/addgene:136054 ; RRID:Addgene_136054)
