[The description below was written by a language model from this plasmid's Addgene catalogue record and pLannotate feature annotations shown in this document.]
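Description:
PLKO.1-CAPRIN1-CDS is a lentiviral shRNA vector built on the pLKO.1 backbone, carrying a short hairpin directed against the coding sequence of human CAPRIN1 (also known as RNG105 or GPIAP1). The hairpin sits downstream of a human U6 promoter, an RNA polymerase III promoter suited to producing short, defined transcripts that are processed into siRNA to knock down the target. The hairpin itself is too short to be called as a feature, but it falls in the gap between the U6 promoter and the cPPT/CTS element. A separate cassette, in which the human PGK promoter drives puromycin N-acetyltransferase, allows selection of transduced mammalian cells with puromycin.

The viral portion has a third-generation, self-inactivating layout. An RSV promoter fused to a truncated HIV-1 5' LTR drives genomic RNA production in packaging cells. It is followed by the Ψ packaging signal with a gag fragment, the RRE for Rev-dependent nuclear export, the cPPT/CTS, and a ΔU3 3' LTR that disables LTR promoter activity after integration. Packaging functions must be supplied in trans. Outside the LTRs lie an SV40 poly(A) signal and SV40 origin, an f1 origin, remnants of lac/lacZα cloning sequence with T3 and T7 promoters, an ampicillin resistance gene and a high-copy ColE1/pUC-type origin for propagation in E. coli.

The two sequence records differ. The repository's sequencing result is 7,083 nt, whereas the depositor's sequence is 8,901 nt and contains an additional region between U6 and cPPT/CTS, annotated in part as a bacterial deoC1 gene. That extra region resembles a stuffer from the parental vector rather than the finished shRNA clone, so the shorter record probably reflects the actual plasmid. The construct is intended for stable CAPRIN1 knockdown in human cells.
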