Features (pLannotate 1.2.2; 26 found; start..end, strand, type, name):
    529..1128    +  CDS            PuroR: puromycin N-acetyltransferase; pac from Streptomyces alboniger; confers resistance to puromycin
   1171..1254    +  CDS            nef (fragment): NEF_HV1Z2 - Experimental evidence at protein level: Swiss-Prot protein existence level 1. Extracellular Nef protein targets CD4(+) T-lymphocytes for apoptosis by interacting with CXCR4 surface receptors. From Human immunodeficiency virus type 1 group M subtype D (isolate Z2/CDC-Z34) (HIV-1).
   1256..1489    +  LTR            3' LTR (ΔU3): self-inactivating 3' long terminal repeat (LTR) from HIV-1
   1561..1682    +  polyA_signal   SV40 poly(A) signal: SV40 polyadenylation signal
   1722..1857    +  rep_origin     SV40 ori: SV40 origin of replication
   1878..1896    -  promoter       T7 promoter: promoter for bacteriophage T7 RNA polymerase
   1904..2059    +  CDS            lacZα (fragment): LacZα fragment of β-galactosidase; lacZ fragment
   2064..2492    +  rep_origin     f1 ori (sequence partly withheld): f1 bacteriophage origin of replication; arrow indicates direction of (+) strand synthesis
   2545..2649    +  promoter       AmpR promoter: bla
   2650..3510    +  CDS            AmpR: β-lactamase; bla; confers resistance to ampicillin, carbenicillin, and related antibiotics
   3681..4269    +  rep_origin     ori: high-copy-number ColE1/pMB1/pBR322/pUC origin of replication
   4452..4544    +  CDS            lacI (fragment): lac repressor; lacI; The lac repressor binds to the lac operator to inhibit transcription in E. coli. This inhibition can be relieved by adding lactose or isopropyl-β-D-thiogalactopyranoside (IPTG).
   4557..4578    +  protein_bind   CAP binding site: CAP binding activates transcription in the presence of cAMP. E. coli catabolite activator protein
   4593..4623    +  promoter       lac promoter: promoter for the E. coli lac operon
   4631..4647    +  protein_bind   lac operator: The lac repressor binds to the lac operator to inhibit transcription in E. coli. This inhibition can be relieved by adding lactose or isopropyl-β-D-thiogalactopyranoside (IPTG). lac repressor encoded by lacI
   4692..4710    +  promoter       T3 promoter: promoter for bacteriophage T3 RNA polymerase
   4738..4964    +  promoter       RSV promoter: Rous sarcoma virus enhancer/promoter
   4965..5145    +  LTR            5' LTR (truncated): truncated 5' long terminal repeat (LTR) from HIV-1
   5192..5317    +  misc_feature   HIV-1 Ψ: packaging signal of human immunodeficiency virus type 1
   5301..5664    +  CDS            HIV-1 gag (fragment): gag protein from human immunodeficiency virus 1; gag
   5810..6043    +  misc_feature   RRE: The Rev response element (RRE) of HIV-1 allows for Rev-dependent mRNA export from the nucleus to the cytoplasm.
   6420..6520    +  CDS            Rev (fragment): human immunodeficiency virus 1 (HIV-1) Rev protein; rev; enhances nuclear export of unspliced and incompletely spliced viral mRNAs
   6570..6810    +  promoter       U6 promoter: RNA polymerase III promoter for human U6 snRNA
   6994..7653    -  CDS            deoC1: DEOC1_STAAN - Also known as dra. Experimental evidence at protein level: Swiss-Prot protein existence level 1. Catalyzes a reversible aldol reaction between acetaldehyde and D-glyceraldehyde 3-phosphate to generate 2-deoxy-D-ribose 5- phosphate. From Staphylococcus aureus (strain N315).
   8732..8849    +  misc_feature   cPPT/CTS: central polypurine tract and central termination sequence of HIV-1
   8898..507     +  promoter       hPGK promoter (across the origin): human phosphoglycerate kinase 1 promoter
>Addgene plasmid #136054 | PLKO.1-CAPRIN1-CDS | depositor full sequence | sequence record 262997 | PLKO.1-CAPRIN1-CDS sequence 8901 bps
TTGGGGTTGCGCCTTTTCCAAGGCAGCCCTGGGTTTGCGCAGGGACGCGGCTGCTCTGGGCGTGGTTCCG
GGAAACGCAGCGGCGCCGACCCTGGGTCTCGCACATTCTTCACGTCCGTTCGCAGCGTCACCCGGATCTT
CGCCGCTACCCTTGTGGGCCCCCCGGCGACGCTTCCTGCTCCGCCCCTAAGTCGGGAAGGTTCCTTGCGG
TTCGCGGCGTGCCGGACGTGACAAACGGAAGCCGCACGTCTCACTAGTACCCTCGCAGACGGACAGCGCC
AGGGAGCAATGGCAGCGCGCCGACCGCGATGGGCTGTGGCCAATAGCGGCTGCTCAGCAGGGCGCGCCGA
GAGCAGCGGCCGGGAAGGGGCGGTGCGGGAGGCGGGGTGTGGGGCGGTAGTGTGGGCCCTGTTCCTGCCC
GCGCGGTGTTCCGCATTCTGCAAGCCTCCGGAGCGCACGTCGGCAGTCGGCTCCCTCGTTGACCGAATCA
CCGACCTCTCTCCCCAGGGGGATCCACCGGAGCTTACCATGACCGAGTACAAGCCCACGGTGCGCCTCGC
CACCCGCGACGACGTCCCCAGGGCCGTACGCACCCTCGCCGCCGCGTTCGCCGACTACCCCGCCACGCGC
CACACCGTCGATCCGGACCGCCACATCGAGCGGGTCACCGAGCTGCAAGAACTCTTCCTCACGCGCGTCG
GGCTCGACATCGGCAAGGTGTGGGTCGCGGACGACGGCGCCGCGGTGGCGGTCTGGACCACGCCGGAGAG
CGTCGAAGCGGGGGCGGTGTTCGCCGAGATCGGCCCGCGCATGGCCGAGTTGAGCGGTTCCCGGCTGGCC
GCGCAGCAACAGATGGAAGGCCTCCTGGCGCCGCACCGGCCCAAGGAGCCCGCGTGGTTCCTGGCCACCG
TCGGCGTCTCGCCCGACCACCAGGGCAAGGGTCTGGGCAGCGCCGTCGTGCTCCCCGGAGTGGAGGCGGC
CGAGCGCGCCGGGGTGCCCGCCTTCCTGGAGACCTCCGCGCCCCGCAACCTCCCCTTCTACGAGCGGCTC
GGCTTCACCGTCACCGCCGACGTCGAGGTGCCCGAAGGACCGCGCACCTGGTGCATGACCCGCAAGCCCG
GTGCCTGACGCCCGCCCCACGACCCGCAGCGCCCGACCGAAAGGAGCGCACGACCCCATGCATCGGTACC
TTTAAGACCAATGACTTACAAGGCAGCTGTAGATCTTAGCCACTTTTTAAAAGAAAAGGGGGGACTGGAA
GGGCTAATTCACTCCCAACGAAGACAAGATCTGCTTTTTGCTTGTACTGGGTCTCTCTGGTTAGACCAGA
TCTGAGCCTGGGAGCTCTCTGGCTAACTAGGGAACCCACTGCTTAAGCCTCAATAAAGCTTGCCTTGAGT
GCTTCAAGTAGTGTGTGCCCGTCTGTTGTGTGACTCTGGTAACTAGAGATCCCTCAGACCCTTTTAGTCA
GTGTGGAAAATCTCTAGCAGTAGTAGTTCATGTCATCTTATTATTCAGTATTTATAACTTGCAAAGAAAT
GAATATCAGAGAGTGAGAGGAACTTGTTTATTGCAGCTTATAATGGTTACAAATAAAGCAATAGCATCAC
AAATTTCACAAATAAAGCATTTTTTTCACTGCATTCTAGTTGTGGTTTGTCCAAACTCATCAATGTATCT
TATCATGTCTGGCTCTAGCTATCCCGCCCCTAACTCCGCCCATCCCGCCCCTAACTCCGCCCAGTTCCGC
CCATTCTCCGCCCCATGGCTGACTAATTTTTTTTATTTATGCAGAGGCCGAGGCCGCCTCGGCCTCTGAG
CTATTCCAGAAGTAGTGAGGAGGCTTTTTTGGAGGCCTAGGGACGTACCCAATTCGCCCTATAGTGAGTC
GTATTACGCGCGCTCACTGGCCGTCGTTTTACAACGTCGTGACTGGGAAAACCCTGGCGTTACCCAACTT
AATCGCCTTGCAGCACATCCCCCTTTCGCCAGCTGGCGTAATAGCGAAGAGGCCCGCACCGATCGCCCTT
CCCAACAGTTGCGCAGCCTGAATGGCGAATGGG
[124 nt withheld, positions 2064-2187]
C
[91 nt withheld, positions 2189-2279]
A
[49 nt withheld, positions 2281-2329]
CCTTTGACGTTGGAGTCCACGTTCTTT
[37 nt withheld, positions 2357-2393]
ACCCTATCTCGGTCTATTCTTTTGATTTATAAGGGATTTTGCCGATTTCGGCCTATTGGTTAAAAAATGA
GCTGATTTAACAAAAATTTAACGCGAATTTTAACAAAATATTAACGCTTACAATTTAGGTGGCACTTTTC
GGGGAAATGTGCGCGGAACCCCTATTTGTTTATTTTTCTAAATACATTCAAATATGTATCCGCTCATGAG
ACAATAACCCTGATAAATGCTTCAATAATATTGAAAAAGGAAGAGTATGAGTATTCAACATTTCCGTGTC
GCCCTTATTCCCTTTTTTGCGGCATTTTGCCTTCCTGTTTTTGCTCACCCAGAAACGCTGGTGAAAGTAA
AAGATGCTGAAGATCAGTTGGGTGCACGAGTGGGTTACATCGAACTGGATCTCAACAGCGGTAAGATCCT
TGAGAGTTTTCGCCCCGAAGAACGTTTTCCAATGATGAGCACTTTTAAAGTTCTGCTATGTGGCGCGGTA
TTATCCCGTATTGACGCCGGGCAAGAGCAACTCGGTCGCCGCATACACTATTCTCAGAATGACTTGGTTG
AGTACTCACCAGTCACAGAAAAGCATCTTACGGATGGCATGACAGTAAGAGAATTATGCAGTGCTGCCAT
AACCATGAGTGATAACACTGCGGCCAACTTACTTCTGACAACGATCGGAGGACCGAAGGAGCTAACCGCT
TTTTTGCACAACATGGGGGATCATGTAACTCGCCTTGATCGTTGGGAACCGGAGCTGAATGAAGCCATAC
CAAACGACGAGCGTGACACCACGATGCCTGTAGCAATGGCAACAACGTTGCGCAAACTATTAACTGGCGA
ACTACTTACTCTAGCTTCCCGGCAACAATTAATAGACTGGATGGAGGCGGATAAAGTTGCAGGACCACTT
CTGCGCTCGGCCCTTCCGGCTGGCTGGTTTATTGCTGATAAATCTGGAGCCGGTGAGCGTGGGTCTCGCG
GTATCATTGCAGCACTGGGGCCAGATGGTAAGCCCTCCCGTATCGTAGTTATCTACACGACGGGGAGTCA
GGCAACTATGGATGAACGAAATAGACAGATCGCTGAGATAGGTGCCTCACTGATTAAGCATTGGTAACTG
TCAGACCAAGTTTACTCATATATACTTTAGATTGATTTAAAACTTCATTTTTAATTTAAAAGGATCTAGG
TGAAGATCCTTTTTGATAATCTCATGACCAAAATCCCTTAACGTGAGTTTTCGTTCCACTGAGCGTCAGA
CCCCGTAGAAAAGATCAAAGGATCTTCTTGAGATCCTTTTTTTCTGCGCGTAATCTGCTGCTTGCAAACA
AAAAAACCACCGCTACCAGCGGTGGTTTGTTTGCCGGATCAAGAGCTACCAACTCTTTTTCCGAAGGTAA
CTGGCTTCAGCAGAGCGCAGATACCAAATACTGTTCTTCTAGTGTAGCCGTAGTTAGGCCACCACTTCAA
GAACTCTGTAGCACCGCCTACATACCTCGCTCTGCTAATCCTGTTACCAGTGGCTGCTGCCAGTGGCGAT
AAGTCGTGTCTTACCGGGTTGGACTCAAGACGATAGTTACCGGATAAGGCGCAGCGGTCGGGCTGAACGG
GGGGTTCGTGCACACAGCCCAGCTTGGAGCGAACGACCTACACCGAACTGAGATACCTACAGCGTGAGCT
ATGAGAAAGCGCCACGCTTCCCGAAGGGAGAAAGGCGGACAGGTATCCGGTAAGCGGCAGGGTCGGAACA
GGAGAGCGCACGAGGGAGCTTCCAGGGGGAAACGCCTGGTATCTTTATAGTCCTGTCGGGTTTCGCCACC
TCTGACTTGAGCGTCGATTTTTGTGATGCTCGTCAGGGGGGCGGAGCCTATGGAAAAACGCCAGCAACGC
GGCCTTTTTACGGTTCCTGGCCTTTTGCTGGCCTTTTGCTCACATGTTCTTTCCTGCGTTATCCCCTGAT
TCTGTGGATAACCGTATTACCGCCTTTGAGTGAGCTGATACCGCTCGCCGCAGCCGAACGACCGAGCGCA
GCGAGTCAGTGAGCGAGGAAGCGGAAGAGCGCCCAATACGCAAACCGCCTCTCCCCGCGCGTTGGCCGAT
TCATTAATGCAGCTGGCACGACAGGTTTCCCGACTGGAAAGCGGGCAGTGAGCGCAACGCAATTAATGTG
AGTTAGCTCACTCATTAGGCACCCCAGGCTTTACACTTTATGCTTCCGGCTCGTATGTTGTGTGGAATTG
TGAGCGGATAACAATTTCACACAGGAAACAGCTATGACCATGATTACGCCAAGCGCGCAATTAACCCTCA
CTAAAGGGAACAAAAGCTGGAGCTGCAAGCTTAATGTAGTCTTATGCAATACTCTTGTAGTCTTGCAACA
TGGTAACGATGAGTTAGCAACATGCCTTACAAGGAGAGAAAAAGCACCGTGCATGCCGATTGGTGGAAGT
AAGGTGGTACGATCGTGCCTTATTAGGAAGGCAACAGACGGGTCTGACATGGATTGGACGAACCACTGAA
TTGCCGCATTGCAGAGATATTGTATTTAAGTGCCTAGCTCGATACATAAACGGGTCTCTCTGGTTAGACC
AGATCTGAGCCTGGGAGCTCTCTGGCTAACTAGGGAACCCACTGCTTAAGCCTCAATAAAGCTTGCCTTG
AGTGCTTCAAGTAGTGTGTGCCCGTCTGTTGTGTGACTCTGGTAACTAGAGATCCCTCAGACCCTTTTAG
TCAGTGTGGAAAATCTCTAGCAGTGGCGCCCGAACAGGGACTTGAAAGCGAAAGGGAAACCAGAGGAGCT
CTCTCGACGCAGGACTCGGCTTGCTGAAGCGCGCACGGCAAGAGGCGAGGGGCGGCGACTGGTGAGTACG
CCAAAAATTTTGACTAGCGGAGGCTAGAAGGAGAGAGATGGGTGCGAGAGCGTCAGTATTAAGCGGGGGA
GAATTAGATCGCGATGGGAAAAAATTCGGTTAAGGCCAGGGGGAAAGAAAAAATATAAATTAAAACATAT
AGTATGGGCAAGCAGGGAGCTAGAACGATTCGCAGTTAATCCTGGCCTGTTAGAAACATCAGAAGGCTGT
AGACAAATACTGGGACAGCTACAACCATCCCTTCAGACAGGATCAGAAGAACTTAGATCATTATATAATA
CAGTAGCAACCCTCTATTGTGTGCATCAAAGGATAGAGATAAAAGACACCAAGGAAGCTTTAGACAAGAT
AGAGGAAGAGCAAAACAAAAGTAAGACCACCGCACAGCAAGCGGCCGCTGATCTTCAGACCTGGAGGAGG
AGATATGAGGGACAATTGGAGAAGTGAATTATATAAATATAAAGTAGTAAAAATTGAACCATTAGGAGTA
GCACCCACCAAGGCAAAGAGAAGAGTGGTGCAGAGAGAAAAAAGAGCAGTGGGAATAGGAGCTTTGTTCC
TTGGGTTCTTGGGAGCAGCAGGAAGCACTATGGGCGCAGCGTCAATGACGCTGACGGTACAGGCCAGACA
ATTATTGTCTGGTATAGTGCAGCAGCAGAACAATTTGCTGAGGGCTATTGAGGCGCAACAGCATCTGTTG
CAACTCACAGTCTGGGGCATCAAGCAGCTCCAGGCAAGAATCCTGGCTGTGGAAAGATACCTAAAGGATC
AACAGCTCCTGGGGATTTGGGGTTGCTCTGGAAAACTCATTTGCACCACTGCTGTGCCTTGGAATGCTAG
TTGGAGTAATAAATCTCTGGAACAGATTTGGAATCACACGACCTGGATGGAGTGGGACAGAGAAATTAAC
AATTACACAAGCTTAATACACTCCTTAATTGAAGAATCGCAAAACCAGCAAGAAAAGAATGAACAAGAAT
TATTGGAATTAGATAAATGGGCAAGTTTGTGGAATTGGTTTAACATAACAAATTGGCTGTGGTATATAAA
ATTATTCATAATGATAGTAGGAGGCTTGGTAGGTTTAAGAATAGTTTTTGCTGTACTTTCTATAGTGAAT
AGAGTTAGGCAGGGATATTCACCATTATCGTTTCAGACCCACCTCCCAACCCCGAGGGGACCCGACAGGC
CCGAAGGAATAGAAGAAGAAGGTGGAGAGAGAGACAGAGACAGATCCATTCGATTAGTGAACGGATCTCG
ACGGTATCGATCACGAGACTAGCCTCGAGCGGCCGCCCCCTTCACCGAGGGCCTATTTCCCATGATTCCT
TCATATTTGCATATACGATACAAGGCTGTTAGAGAGATAATTGGAATTAATTTGACTGTAAACACAAAGA
TATTAGTACAAAATACGTGACGTAGAAAGTAATAATTTCTTGGGTAGTTTGCAGTTTTAAAATTATGTTT
TAAAATGGACTATCATATGCTTACCGTAACTTGAAAGTATTTCGATTTCTTGGCTTTATATATCTTGTGG
AAAGGACGAAACACCGGTGTGTTGTAAATGAGCACACAAAATACACATGCTAAAATATTATATTCTATGA
CCTTTATAAAATCAACCAAAATCTTCTTTTTAATAACTTTAGTATCAATAATTAGAATTTTTATGTTCCT
TTTTGCAAACTTTTAATAAAAATGAGCAAAATAAAAAAACGCTAGTTTTAGTAACTCGCGTTGTTTTCTT
CACCTTTAATAATAGCTACTCCACCACTTGTTCCTAAGCGGTCAGCTCCTGCTTCAATCATTTTTTGAGC
ATCTTCAAATGTTCTAACTCCACCAGCTGCTTTAACTAAAGCATTGTCTTTAACAACTGACTTCATTAGT
TTAACATCTTCAAATGTTGCACCTGATTTTGAAAATCCTGTTGATGTTTTAACAAATTCTAATCCAGCTT
CAACAGCTATTTCACAAGCTTTCATGATTTCTTCTTTTGTTAATAAACAATTTTCCATAATACATTTAAC
AACATGTGATCCAGCTGCTTTTTTTACAGCTTTCATGTCTTCTAAAACTAATTCATAATTTTTGTCTTTT
AATGCACCAATATTTAATACCATATCAATTTCTGTTGCACCATCTTTAATTGCTTCAGAAACTTCGAATG
CTTTTGTAGCTGTTGTGCATGCACCTAGAGGAAAACCTACAACATTTGTTATTCCTACATTTGTGCCTTT
TAATAATTCTTTACAATAGCTTGTTCAATATGAATTAACACAAACTGTTGCAAAATCAAATTCAATTGCT
TCATCACATAATTGTTTAATTTCAGCTTTCGTAGCATCTTGTTTTAATAATGTGTGATCTATATATTTGT
TTAGTTTCATTTTTTCTCCTATATATTCATTTTTAATTTTAATTCTTTAATAATTTCGTCTACTTTAACT
TTAGCGTTTTGAACAGATTCACCAACACCTATAAAATAAATTTTTAGTTTAGGTTCAGTTCCACTTGGGC
GAACAGCAAATCATGACTTATCTTCTAAATAAAATTTTAGTAAGTCTTGTCCTGGCATATTATACATTCC
ATCGATGTAGTCTTCAACATTAACAACTTTAAGTCCAGCAATTTGAGTTAAGGGTGTTGCTCTCAATGAT
TTCATTAATGGTTCAATTTTTAATTTCTTTTCTTCTGGTTTAAAATTCAAGTTTAAAGTGAAAGTGTAAT
ATGCACCCATTTCTTTAAATAAATCTTCTAAATAGTCTACTAATGTTTTATTTTGTTTTTTATAAAATCA
AGCAGCCTCTGCTATTAATATAGAAGCTTGTATTCCATCTTTATCTCTAGCTGAGTCATCAATTACATAT
CCATAACTTTCTTCATAAGCAAAAACAAAATTTAATCCGTTATCTTCTTCTTTAGCAATTTCTCTACCCA
TTCATTTAAATCCAGTTAAAGTTTTTACAATATTAACTCCATATTTTTCATGAGCGATTCTATCACCCAA
ATCACTTGTTACAAAACTTGAATATAGAGCCGGATTTTTTGGAATGCTATTTAAGCGTTTTAGATTTGAT
AATTTTCAATCAATTAAAATTGGTCCTGTTTGATTTCCATCTAATCTTACAAAATGACCATCATGTTTTA
TTGCCATTCCAAATCTGTCAGCATCTGGGTCATTCATAATAATAATATCTGCATCATGTTTAATACCATA
TTCAAGCGGTATTTTTCATGCAGGATCAAATTCTGGATTTGGATTTACAACATTTTTAAATGTTTCATCT
TCAAATGCATGCTCTTCAACCTCAATAACGTTATATCCTGATTCACGTAATATTTTTGGGGTAAATTTAG
TTCCTGTTCCATTAACTGCGCTAAAAATAATTTTTAAATCTTTTTTAGCTTCTTGCTCTTTTTTGTAGAA
TTCTCGACCTCGAGACAAATGGCAGTATTCATCCACAATTTTAAAAGAAAAGGGGGGATTGGGGGGTACA
GTGCAGGGGAAAGAATAGTAGACATAATAGCAACAGACATACAAACTAAAGAATTACAAAAACAAATTAC
AAAAATTCAAAATTTTCGGGTTTATTACAGGGACAGCAGAGATCCACTTTGGCCGCGGCTCGAGGGGG
