Features (pLannotate 1.2.2; 25 found; start..end, strand, type, name):
    414..506     +  CDS            lacI (fragment): lac repressor; lacI; The lac repressor binds to the lac operator to inhibit transcription in E. coli. This inhibition can be relieved by adding lactose or isopropyl-β-D-thiogalactopyranoside (IPTG).
    519..540     +  protein_bind   CAP binding site: CAP binding activates transcription in the presence of cAMP. E. coli catabolite activator protein
    555..585     +  promoter       lac promoter: promoter for the E. coli lac operon
    593..609     +  protein_bind   lac operator: The lac repressor binds to the lac operator to inhibit transcription in E. coli. This inhibition can be relieved by adding lactose or isopropyl-β-D-thiogalactopyranoside (IPTG). lac repressor encoded by lacI
    654..672     +  promoter       T3 promoter: promoter for bacteriophage T3 RNA polymerase
    700..926     +  promoter       RSV promoter: Rous sarcoma virus enhancer/promoter
    927..1107    +  LTR            5' LTR (truncated): truncated 5' long terminal repeat (LTR) from HIV-1
   1154..1279    +  misc_feature   HIV-1 Ψ: packaging signal of human immunodeficiency virus type 1
   1263..1626    +  CDS            HIV-1 gag (fragment): gag protein from human immunodeficiency virus 1; gag
   1772..2005    +  misc_feature   RRE: The Rev response element (RRE) of HIV-1 allows for Rev-dependent mRNA export from the nucleus to the cytoplasm.
   2382..2482    +  CDS            Rev (fragment): human immunodeficiency virus 1 (HIV-1) Rev protein; rev; enhances nuclear export of unspliced and incompletely spliced viral mRNAs
   2532..2772    +  promoter       U6 promoter: RNA polymerase III promoter for human U6 snRNA
   2876..2993    +  misc_feature   cPPT/CTS: central polypurine tract and central termination sequence of HIV-1
   3042..3552    +  promoter       hPGK promoter: human phosphoglycerate kinase 1 promoter
   3574..4173    +  CDS            PuroR: puromycin N-acetyltransferase; pac from Streptomyces alboniger; confers resistance to puromycin
   4216..4299    +  CDS            nef (fragment): NEF_HV1Z2 - Experimental evidence at protein level: Swiss-Prot protein existence level 1. Extracellular Nef protein targets CD4(+) T-lymphocytes for apoptosis by interacting with CXCR4 surface receptors. From Human immunodeficiency virus type 1 group M subtype D (isolate Z2/CDC-Z34) (HIV-1).
   4301..4534    +  LTR            3' LTR (ΔU3): self-inactivating 3' long terminal repeat (LTR) from HIV-1
   4606..4727    +  polyA_signal   SV40 poly(A) signal: SV40 polyadenylation signal
   4767..4902    +  rep_origin     SV40 ori: SV40 origin of replication
   4923..4941    -  promoter       T7 promoter: promoter for bacteriophage T7 RNA polymerase
   4949..5104    +  CDS            lacZα (fragment): LacZα fragment of β-galactosidase; lacZ fragment
   5109..5537    +  rep_origin     f1 ori (sequence partly withheld): f1 bacteriophage origin of replication; arrow indicates direction of (+) strand synthesis
   5590..5694    +  promoter       AmpR promoter: bla
   5695..6555    +  CDS            AmpR: β-lactamase; bla; confers resistance to ampicillin, carbenicillin, and related antibiotics
   6726..231     +  rep_origin     ori (across the origin): high-copy-number ColE1/pMB1/pBR322/pUC origin of replication
>Addgene plasmid #136054 | PLKO.1-CAPRIN1-CDS | addgene full sequence | sequence record 269275 | Addgene NGS Result
ACCTACACCGAACTGAGATACCTACAGCGTGAGCTATGAGAAAGCGCCACGCTTCCCGAAGGGAGAAAGG
CGGACAGGTATCCGGTAAGCGGCAGGGTCGGAACAGGAGAGCGCACGAGGGAGCTTCCAGGGGGAAACGC
CTGGTATCTTTATAGTCCTGTCGGGTTTCGCCACCTCTGACTTGAGCGTCGATTTTTGTGATGCTCGTCA
GGGGGGCGGAGCCTATGGAAAAACGCCAGCAACGCGGCCTTTTTACGGTTCCTGGCCTTTTGCTGGCCTT
TTGCTCACATGTTCTTTCCTGCGTTATCCCCTGATTCTGTGGATAACCGTATTACCGCCTTTGAGTGAGC
TGATACCGCTCGCCGCAGCCGAACGACCGAGCGCAGCGAGTCAGTGAGCGAGGAAGCGGAAGAGCGCCCA
ATACGCAAACCGCCTCTCCCCGCGCGTTGGCCGATTCATTAATGCAGCTGGCACGACAGGTTTCCCGACT
GGAAAGCGGGCAGTGAGCGCAACGCAATTAATGTGAGTTAGCTCACTCATTAGGCACCCCAGGCTTTACA
CTTTATGCTTCCGGCTCGTATGTTGTGTGGAATTGTGAGCGGATAACAATTTCACACAGGAAACAGCTAT
GACCATGATTACGCCAAGCGCGCAATTAACCCTCACTAAAGGGAACAAAAGCTGGAGCTGCAAGCTTAAT
GTAGTCTTATGCAATACTCTTGTAGTCTTGCAACATGGTAACGATGAGTTAGCAACATGCCTTACAAGGA
GAGAAAAAGCACCGTGCATGCCGATTGGTGGAAGTAAGGTGGTACGATCGTGCCTTATTAGGAAGGCAAC
AGACGGGTCTGACATGGATTGGACGAACCACTGAATTGCCGCATTGCAGAGATATTGTATTTAAGTGCCT
AGCTCGATACATAAACGGGTCTCTCTGGTTAGACCAGATCTGAGCCTGGGAGCTCTCTGGCTAACTAGGG
AACCCACTGCTTAAGCCTCAATAAAGCTTGCCTTGAGTGCTTCAAGTAGTGTGTGCCCGTCTGTTGTGTG
ACTCTGGTAACTAGAGATCCCTCAGACCCTTTTAGTCAGTGTGGAAAATCTCTAGCAGTGGCGCCCGAAC
AGGGACTTGAAAGCGAAAGGGAAACCAGAGGAGCTCTCTCGACGCAGGACTCGGCTTGCTGAAGCGCGCA
CGGCAAGAGGCGAGGGGCGGCGACTGGTGAGTACGCCAAAAATTTTGACTAGCGGAGGCTAGAAGGAGAG
AGATGGGTGCGAGAGCGTCAGTATTAAGCGGGGGAGAATTAGATCGCGATGGGAAAAAATTCGGTTAAGG
CCAGGGGGAAAGAAAAAATATAAATTAAAACATATAGTATGGGCAAGCAGGGAGCTAGAACGATTCGCAG
TTAATCCTGGCCTGTTAGAAACATCAGAAGGCTGTAGACAAATACTGGGACAGCTACAACCATCCCTTCA
GACAGGATCAGAAGAACTTAGATCATTATATAATACAGTAGCAACCCTCTATTGTGTGCATCAAAGGATA
GAGATAAAAGACACCAAGGAAGCTTTAGACAAGATAGAGGAAGAGCAAAACAAAAGTAAGACCACCGCAC
AGCAAGCGGCCGCTGATCTTCAGACCTGGAGGAGGAGATATGAGGGACAATTGGAGAAGTGAATTATATA
AATATAAAGTAGTAAAAATTGAACCATTAGGAGTAGCACCCACCAAGGCAAAGAGAAGAGTGGTGCAGAG
AGAAAAAAGAGCAGTGGGAATAGGAGCTTTGTTCCTTGGGTTCTTGGGAGCAGCAGGAAGCACTATGGGC
GCAGCGTCAATGACGCTGACGGTACAGGCCAGACAATTATTGTCTGGTATAGTGCAGCAGCAGAACAATT
TGCTGAGGGCTATTGAGGCGCAACAGCATCTGTTGCAACTCACAGTCTGGGGCATCAAGCAGCTCCAGGC
AAGAATCCTGGCTGTGGAAAGATACCTAAAGGATCAACAGCTCCTGGGGATTTGGGGTTGCTCTGGAAAA
CTCATTTGCACCACTGCTGTGCCTTGGAATGCTAGTTGGAGTAATAAATCTCTGGAACAGATTTGGAATC
ACACGACCTGGATGGAGTGGGACAGAGAAATTAACAATTACACAAGCTTAATACACTCCTTAATTGAAGA
ATCGCAAAACCAGCAAGAAAAGAATGAACAAGAATTATTGGAATTAGATAAATGGGCAAGTTTGTGGAAT
TGGTTTAACATAACAAATTGGCTGTGGTATATAAAATTATTCATAATGATAGTAGGAGGCTTGGTAGGTT
TAAGAATAGTTTTTGCTGTACTTTCTATAGTGAATAGAGTTAGGCAGGGATATTCACCATTATCGTTTCA
GACCCACCTCCCAACCCCGAGGGGACCCGACAGGCCCGAAGGAATAGAAGAAGAAGGTGGAGAGAGAGAC
AGAGACAGATCCATTCGATTAGTGAACGGATCTCGACGGTATCGATCACGAGACTAGCCTCGAGCGGCCG
CCCCCTTCACCGAGGGCCTATTTCCCATGATTCCTTCATATTTGCATATACGATACAAGGCTGTTAGAGA
GATAATTGGAATTAATTTGACTGTAAACACAAAGATATTAGTACAAAATACGTGACGTAGAAAGTAATAA
TTTCTTGGGTAGTTTGCAGTTTTAAAATTATGTTTTAAAATGGACTATCATATGCTTACCGTAACTTGAA
AGTATTTCGATTTCTTGGCTTTATATATCTTGTGGAAAGGACGAAACACCGGCCTCAGCAGAACACTGGA
TTTCTCGAGAAATCCAGTGTTCTGCTGAGGTTTTTGATTCTCGACCTCGAGACAAATGGCAGTATTCATC
CACAATTTTAAAAGAAAAGGGGGGATTGGGGGGTACAGTGCAGGGGAAAGAATAGTAGACATAATAGCAA
CAGACATACAAACTAAAGAATTACAAAAACAAATTACAAAAATTCAAAATTTTCGGGTTTATTACAGGGA
CAGCAGAGATCCACTTTGGCCGCGGCTCGAGGGGGTTGGGGTTGCGCCTTTTCCAAGGCAGCCCTGGGTT
TGCGCAGGGACGCGGCTGCTCTGGGCGTGGTTCCGGGAAACGCAGCGGCGCCGACCCTGGGTCTCGCACA
TTCTTCACGTCCGTTCGCAGCGTCACCCGGATCTTCGCCGCTACCCTTGTGGGCCCCCCGGCGACGCTTC
CTGCTCCGCCCCTAAGTCGGGAAGGTTCCTTGCGGTTCGCGGCGTGCCGGACGTGACAAACGGAAGCCGC
ACGTCTCACTAGTACCCTCGCAGACGGACAGCGCCAGGGAGCAATGGCAGCGCGCCGACCGCGATGGGCT
GTGGCCAATAGCGGCTGCTCAGCAGGGCGCGCCGAGAGCAGCGGCCGGGAAGGGGCGGTGCGGGAGGCGG
GGTGTGGGGCGGTAGTGTGGGCCCTGTTCCTGCCCGCGCGGTGTTCCGCATTCTGCAAGCCTCCGGAGCG
CACGTCGGCAGTCGGCTCCCTCGTTGACCGAATCACCGACCTCTCTCCCCAGGGGGATCCACCGGAGCTT
ACCATGACCGAGTACAAGCCCACGGTGCGCCTCGCCACCCGCGACGACGTCCCCAGGGCCGTACGCACCC
TCGCCGCCGCGTTCGCCGACTACCCCGCCACGCGCCACACCGTCGATCCGGACCGCCACATCGAGCGGGT
CACCGAGCTGCAAGAACTCTTCCTCACGCGCGTCGGGCTCGACATCGGCAAGGTGTGGGTCGCGGACGAC
GGCGCCGCGGTGGCGGTCTGGACCACGCCGGAGAGCGTCGAAGCGGGGGCGGTGTTCGCCGAGATCGGCC
CGCGCATGGCCGAGTTGAGCGGTTCCCGGCTGGCCGCGCAGCAACAGATGGAAGGCCTCCTGGCGCCGCA
CCGGCCCAAGGAGCCCGCGTGGTTCCTGGCCACCGTCGGCGTCTCGCCCGACCACCAGGGCAAGGGTCTG
GGCAGCGCCGTCGTGCTCCCCGGAGTGGAGGCGGCCGAGCGCGCCGGGGTGCCCGCCTTCCTGGAGACCT
CCGCGCCCCGCAACCTCCCCTTCTACGAGCGGCTCGGCTTCACCGTCACCGCCGACGTCGAGGTGCCCGA
AGGACCGCGCACCTGGTGCATGACCCGCAAGCCCGGTGCCTGACGCCCGCCCCACGACCCGCAGCGCCCG
ACCGAAAGGAGCGCACGACCCCATGCATCGGTACCTTTAAGACCAATGACTTACAAGGCAGCTGTAGATC
TTAGCCACTTTTTAAAAGAAAAGGGGGGACTGGAAGGGCTAATTCACTCCCAACGAAGACAAGATCTGCT
TTTTGCTTGTACTGGGTCTCTCTGGTTAGACCAGATCTGAGCCTGGGAGCTCTCTGGCTAACTAGGGAAC
CCACTGCTTAAGCCTCAATAAAGCTTGCCTTGAGTGCTTCAAGTAGTGTGTGCCCGTCTGTTGTGTGACT
CTGGTAACTAGAGATCCCTCAGACCCTTTTAGTCAGTGTGGAAAATCTCTAGCAGTAGTAGTTCATGTCA
TCTTATTATTCAGTATTTATAACTTGCAAAGAAATGAATATCAGAGAGTGAGAGGAACTTGTTTATTGCA
GCTTATAATGGTTACAAATAAAGCAATAGCATCACAAATTTCACAAATAAAGCATTTTTTTCACTGCATT
CTAGTTGTGGTTTGTCCAAACTCATCAATGTATCTTATCATGTCTGGCTCTAGCTATCCCGCCCCTAACT
CCGCCCATCCCGCCCCTAACTCCGCCCAGTTCCGCCCATTCTCCGCCCCATGGCTGACTAATTTTTTTTA
TTTATGCAGAGGCCGAGGCCGCCTCGGCCTCTGAGCTATTCCAGAAGTAGTGAGGAGGCTTTTTTGGAGG
CCTAGGGACGTACCCAATTCGCCCTATAGTGAGTCGTATTACGCGCGCTCACTGGCCGTCGTTTTACAAC
GTCGTGACTGGGAAAACCCTGGCGTTACCCAACTTAATCGCCTTGCAGCACATCCCCCTTTCGCCAGCTG
GCGTAATAGCGAAGAGGCCCGCACCGATCGCCCTTCCCAACAGTTGCGCAGCCTGAATGGCGAATGGG
[124 nt withheld, positions 5109-5232]
C
[91 nt withheld, positions 5234-5324]
A
[49 nt withheld, positions 5326-5374]
CCTTTGACGTTGGAGTCCACGTTCTTT
[37 nt withheld, positions 5402-5438]
ACCCTATCTCGGTCTATTCTTTTGATTTATAAGGGATTTTGCCGATTTCGGCCTATTGGTTAAAAAATGA
GCTGATTTAACAAAAATTTAACGCGAATTTTAACAAAATATTAACGCTTACAATTTAGGTGGCACTTTTC
GGGGAAATGTGCGCGGAACCCCTATTTGTTTATTTTTCTAAATACATTCAAATATGTATCCGCTCATGAG
ACAATAACCCTGATAAATGCTTCAATAATATTGAAAAAGGAAGAGTATGAGTATTCAACATTTCCGTGTC
GCCCTTATTCCCTTTTTTGCGGCATTTTGCCTTCCTGTTTTTGCTCACCCAGAAACGCTGGTGAAAGTAA
AAGATGCTGAAGATCAGTTGGGTGCACGAGTGGGTTACATCGAACTGGATCTCAACAGCGGTAAGATCCT
TGAGAGTTTTCGCCCCGAAGAACGTTTTCCAATGATGAGCACTTTTAAAGTTCTGCTATGTGGCGCGGTA
TTATCCCGTATTGACGCCGGGCAAGAGCAACTCGGTCGCCGCATACACTATTCTCAGAATGACTTGGTTG
AGTACTCACCAGTCACAGAAAAGCATCTTACGGATGGCATGACAGTAAGAGAATTATGCAGTGCTGCCAT
AACCATGAGTGATAACACTGCGGCCAACTTACTTCTGACAACGATCGGAGGACCGAAGGAGCTAACCGCT
TTTTTGCACAACATGGGGGATCATGTAACTCGCCTTGATCGTTGGGAACCGGAGCTGAATGAAGCCATAC
CAAACGACGAGCGTGACACCACGATGCCTGTAGCAATGGCAACAACGTTGCGCAAACTATTAACTGGCGA
ACTACTTACTCTAGCTTCCCGGCAACAATTAATAGACTGGATGGAGGCGGATAAAGTTGCAGGACCACTT
CTGCGCTCGGCCCTTCCGGCTGGCTGGTTTATTGCTGATAAATCTGGAGCCGGTGAGCGTGGGTCTCGCG
GTATCATTGCAGCACTGGGGCCAGATGGTAAGCCCTCCCGTATCGTAGTTATCTACACGACGGGGAGTCA
GGCAACTATGGATGAACGAAATAGACAGATCGCTGAGATAGGTGCCTCACTGATTAAGCATTGGTAACTG
TCAGACCAAGTTTACTCATATATACTTTAGATTGATTTAAAACTTCATTTTTAATTTAAAAGGATCTAGG
TGAAGATCCTTTTTGATAATCTCATGACCAAAATCCCTTAACGTGAGTTTTCGTTCCACTGAGCGTCAGA
CCCCGTAGAAAAGATCAAAGGATCTTCTTGAGATCCTTTTTTTCTGCGCGTAATCTGCTGCTTGCAAACA
AAAAAACCACCGCTACCAGCGGTGGTTTGTTTGCCGGATCAAGAGCTACCAACTCTTTTTCCGAAGGTAA
CTGGCTTCAGCAGAGCGCAGATACCAAATACTGTTCTTCTAGTGTAGCCGTAGTTAGGCCACCACTTCAA
GAACTCTGTAGCACCGCCTACATACCTCGCTCTGCTAATCCTGTTACCAGTGGCTGCTGCCAGTGGCGAT
AAGTCGTGTCTTACCGGGTTGGACTCAAGACGATAGTTACCGGATAAGGCGCAGCGGTCGGGCTGAACGG
GGGGTTCGTGCACACAGCCCAGCTTGGAGCGAACG
